Addgene plasmid #142128: TFORF2707
Purpose: Lentiviral vector for overexpressing transcription factor ORFs with unique 24-bp barcodes. Barcodes facilitate identification of transcription factors in pooled screens.
Depositing lab: Feng Zhang. Depositing organization: Broad Institute. Publication: A transcription factor atlas of directed differentiation. Joung J, Ma S, Tay T, Geiger-Schuller KR, Kirchgatterer PC, Verdine VK, Guo B, Arias-Garcia MA, Allen WE, Singh A, Kuksenko O, Abudayyeh OO, Gootenberg JS, Fu Z, Macrae RK, Buenrostro JD, Regev A, Zhang F. Cell. 2023 Jan 5;186(1):209-229.e26. doi: 10.1016/j.cell.2022.11.026. PubMed 36608654.
Backbone
  Vector backbone: pLX_TRC317
  Backbone manufacturer: Broad Institute Genetic Perturbation Platform
  Backbone size w/o insert (bp): 8264
  Vector type: Mammalian Expression, Lentiviral
  Selectable markers: Puromycin
Growth in bacteria
  Bacterial resistance: Ampicillin, 100 μg/mL
  Growth temperature: 37°C
  Growth strain: NEB Stable
  Copy number: High Copy
Gene/Insert
  Gene/Insert name: ZNF718
  Species: H. sapiens (human)
  Insert size (bp): 1442
  Entrez Gene: ZNF718 (a.k.a. FLJ90036)
  Promoter: EF1a
  Cloning method: Unknown
  Sequencing primers: 5′ GGGTGGAGACTGAAGTTAGGCCAG; 3′ CACATAGCGTAAAAGGAGCAACATAG
Terms and licenses: Academic/Nonprofit Terms; Industry Terms: Not Available to Industry
Depositor comments: XM_017007980,XM_017007979,NM_001289930,NM_001289931,ENST00000609714 . The transcription factor ORF portion of this plasmid was synthesized by Genewiz. Please test multiple small colonies in case of plasmid recombination. To make this collection available in a timely manner, a portion of this collection was not fully sequenced by Addgene. If an Addgene verified full plasmid sequence is not available, please contact us prior to placing an order to request the full sequence.
How to cite: TFORF2707 was a gift from Feng Zhang (Addgene plasmid # 142128 ; http://n2t.net/addgene:142128 ; RRID:Addgene_142128)
