[The description below was written by a language model from this plasmid's Addgene catalogue record and pLannotate feature annotations shown in this document.]
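Description:
TFORF2707 is a lentiviral mammalian expression plasmid built on the pLX_TRC317 backbone and carrying the human zinc-finger transcription factor ZNF718 as a synthesized open reading frame of about 1.4 kb. It belongs to a large barcoded transcription factor ORF collection in which each construct carries a unique 24-bp barcode, so that the factor present in a given cell can be identified by sequencing in pooled overexpression screens, such as those for directed differentiation. The sequenced plasmid is 9,706 nt. It is maintained in E. coli through a high-copy ColE1/pUC-type origin and ampicillin resistance, and an f1 origin is also present. The depositor warns that recombination can occur, as is common for plasmids with repeated LTRs.

The viral portion has a third-generation, self-inactivating layout. An RSV promoter drives a truncated HIV-1 5' LTR, followed by the Ψ packaging signal with a partial gag sequence, the Rev response element, a cPPT/CTS, WPRE and a ΔU3 3' LTR, with an SV40 polyadenylation signal downstream. Two expression units sit inside the provirus. An SV40 early promoter drives puromycin N-acetyltransferase for selection of transduced cells, and the strong constitutive EF-1α promoter drives the ZNF718 ORF, with WPRE enhancing transcript stability and expression. The automated annotation does not label ZNF718 itself. It instead reports short matches to ZNF720 and ZNF493 immediately after the EF-1α promoter, which most likely reflect domains conserved among related zinc-finger proteins. The barcode is not annotated either, so the feature table does not show its position. Small fragments called as U6 promoter, lacZα, lacI and SV40 small t antigen appear to be backbone remnants rather than functional elements.
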