Features (pLannotate 1.2.2; 32 found; start..end, strand, type, name):
      5..231     +  promoter       RSV promoter: Rous sarcoma virus enhancer/promoter
    232..412     +  LTR            5' LTR (truncated): truncated 5' long terminal repeat (LTR) from HIV-1
    459..584     +  misc_feature   HIV-1 Ψ: packaging signal of human immunodeficiency virus type 1
    568..931     +  CDS            HIV-1 gag (fragment): gag protein from human immunodeficiency virus 1; gag
   1077..1310    +  misc_feature   RRE: The Rev response element (RRE) of HIV-1 allows for Rev-dependent mRNA export from the nucleus to the cytoplasm.
   1687..1713    +  CDS            Rev (fragment): human immunodeficiency virus 1 (HIV-1) Rev protein; rev; enhances nuclear export of unspliced and incompletely spliced viral mRNAs
   1720..1743    +  promoter       SV40 promoter (fragment): SV40 early promoter
   1744..1815    +  promoter       SV40 promoter (fragment): SV40 enhancer and early promoter
   1839..1974    +  rep_origin     SV40 ori: SV40 origin of replication
   2020..2616    +  CDS            PuroR (fragment): puromycin N-acetyltransferase; pac from Streptomyces; confers resistance to puromycin
   2665..2782    +  misc_feature   cPPT/CTS: central polypurine tract and central termination sequence of HIV-1
   2847..2913    +  CDS            small t antigen (fragment): SV40 (simian virus 40) small t antigen
   2920..4098    +  promoter       EF-1α promoter: strong constitutive promoter for human elongation factor EF-1α
   4115..4351    +  CDS            ZNF720 (fragment): ZN720_HUMAN - Experimental evidence at protein level: Swiss-Prot protein existence level 1. From Homo sapiens (Human).
   4370..4519    +  CDS            ZNF493 (fragment): ZN493_HUMAN - Experimental evidence at protein level: Swiss-Prot protein existence level 1. May be involved in transcriptional regulation. From Homo sapiens (Human).
   5468..5521    +  promoter       U6 promoter (fragment): RNA polymerase III promoter for human U6 snRNA
   5563..6151    +  misc_feature   WPRE: woodchuck hepatitis virus posttranscriptional regulatory element
   6202..6221    +  misc_feature   cPPT/CTS (fragment): central polypurine tract and central termination sequence of HIV-1
   6223..6456    +  LTR            3' LTR (ΔU3): self-inactivating 3' long terminal repeat (LTR) from HIV-1
   6534..6655    +  polyA_signal   SV40 poly(A) signal: SV40 polyadenylation signal
   6695..6830    +  rep_origin     SV40 ori: SV40 origin of replication
   6851..6869    -  promoter       T7 promoter: promoter for bacteriophage T7 RNA polymerase
   6877..7032    +  CDS            lacZα (fragment): LacZα fragment of β-galactosidase; lacZ fragment
   7037..7465    +  rep_origin     f1 ori (sequence partly withheld): f1 bacteriophage origin of replication; arrow indicates direction of (+) strand synthesis
   7518..7622    +  promoter       AmpR promoter: bla
   7623..8483    +  CDS            AmpR: β-lactamase; bla; confers resistance to ampicillin, carbenicillin, and related antibiotics
   8654..9242    +  rep_origin     ori: high-copy-number ColE1/pMB1/pBR322/pUC origin of replication
   9425..9517    +  CDS            lacI (fragment): lac repressor; lacI; The lac repressor binds to the lac operator to inhibit transcription in E. coli. This inhibition can be relieved by adding lactose or isopropyl-β-D-thiogalactopyranoside (IPTG).
   9530..9551    +  protein_bind   CAP binding site: CAP binding activates transcription in the presence of cAMP. E. coli catabolite activator protein
   9566..9596    +  promoter       lac promoter: promoter for the E. coli lac operon
   9604..9620    +  protein_bind   lac operator: The lac repressor binds to the lac operator to inhibit transcription in E. coli. This inhibition can be relieved by adding lactose or isopropyl-β-D-thiogalactopyranoside (IPTG). lac repressor encoded by lacI
   9665..9683    +  promoter       T3 promoter: promoter for bacteriophage T3 RNA polymerase
>Addgene plasmid #142128 | TFORF2707 | addgene full sequence | sequence record 395728 | Addgene NGS Result
TTAATGTAGTCTTATGCAATACTCTTGTAGTCTTGCAACATGGTAACGATGAGTTAGCAACATGCCTTAC
AAGGAGAGAAAAAGCACCGTGCATGCCGATTGGTGGAAGTAAGGTGGTACGATCGTGCCTTATTAGGAAG
GCAACAGACGGGTCTGACATGGATTGGACGAACCACTGAATTGCCGCATTGCAGAGATATTGTATTTAAG
TGCCTAGCTCGATACATAAACGGGTCTCTCTGGTTAGACCAGATCTGAGCCTGGGAGCTCTCTGGCTAAC
TAGGGAACCCACTGCTTAAGCCTCAATAAAGCTTGCCTTGAGTGCTTCAAGTAGTGTGTGCCCGTCTGTT
GTGTGACTCTGGTAACTAGAGATCCCTCAGACCCTTTTAGTCAGTGTGGAAAATCTCTAGCAGTGGCGCC
CGAACAGGGACTTGAAAGCGAAAGGGAAACCAGAGGAGCTCTCTCGACGCAGGACTCGGCTTGCTGAAGC
GCGCACGGCAAGAGGCGAGGGGCGGCGACTGGTGAGTACGCCAAAAATTTTGACTAGCGGAGGCTAGAAG
GAGAGAGATGGGTGCGAGAGCGTCAGTATTAAGCGGGGGAGAATTAGATCGCGATGGGAAAAAATTCGGT
TAAGGCCAGGGGGAAAGAAAAAATATAAATTAAAACATATAGTATGGGCAAGCAGGGAGCTAGAACGATT
CGCAGTTAATCCTGGCCTGTTAGAAACATCAGAAGGCTGTAGACAAATACTGGGACAGCTACAACCATCC
CTTCAGACAGGATCAGAAGAACTTAGATCATTATATAATACAGTAGCAACCCTCTATTGTGTGCATCAAA
GGATAGAGATAAAAGACACCAAGGAAGCTTTAGACAAGATAGAGGAAGAGCAAAACAAAAGTAAGACCAC
CGCACAGCAAGCGGCCGCTGATCTTCAGACCTGGAGGAGGAGATATGAGGGACAATTGGAGAAGTGAATT
ATATAAATATAAAGTAGTAAAAATTGAACCATTAGGAGTAGCACCCACCAAGGCAAAGAGAAGAGTGGTG
CAGAGAGAAAAAAGAGCAGTGGGAATAGGAGCTTTGTTCCTTGGGTTCTTGGGAGCAGCAGGAAGCACTA
TGGGCGCAGCGTCAATGACGCTGACGGTACAGGCCAGACAATTATTGTCTGGTATAGTGCAGCAGCAGAA
CAATTTGCTGAGGGCTATTGAGGCGCAACAGCATCTGTTGCAACTCACAGTCTGGGGCATCAAGCAGCTC
CAGGCAAGAATCCTGGCTGTGGAAAGATACCTAAAGGATCAACAGCTCCTGGGGATTTGGGGTTGCTCTG
GAAAACTCATTTGCACCACTGCTGTGCCTTGGAATGCTAGTTGGAGTAATAAATCTCTGGAACAGATTTG
GAATCACACGACCTGGATGGAGTGGGACAGAGAAATTAACAATTACACAAGCTTAATACACTCCTTAATT
GAAGAATCGCAAAACCAGCAAGAAAAGAATGAACAAGAATTATTGGAATTAGATAAATGGGCAAGTTTGT
GGAATTGGTTTAACATAACAAATTGGCTGTGGTATATAAAATTATTCATAATGATAGTAGGAGGCTTGGT
AGGTTTAAGAATAGTTTTTGCTGTACTTTCTATAGTGAATAGAGTTAGGCAGGGATATTCACCATTATCG
TTTCAGACCCACCTCCCAACCCCGAGGGGACCCATGCATTGCATCTCAATTAGTCAGCAACCAGGTGTGG
AAAGTCCCCAGGCTCCCCAGCAGGCAGAAGTATGCAAAGCATGCGTCTCAATTAGTCAGCAACCATAGTC
CCGCCCCTAACTCCGCCCATCCCGCCCCTAACTCCGCCCAGTTCCGCCCATTCTCCGCCCCATGGCTGAC
TAATTTTTTTTATTTATGCAGAGGCCGAGGCCGCCTCGGCCTCTGAGCTATTCCAGAAGTAGTGAGGAGG
CTTTTTTGGAGGCCTAGGCTTTTGCAAAAAGCTTTCTAGAGGTACCACCGGAGCTTACCATGACCGAGTA
CAAGCCCACGGTGCGCCTCGCCACCCGCGACGACGTCCCCAGGGCCGTACGCACCCTCGCCGCCGCGTTC
GCCGACTACCCCGCCACGCGCCACACCGTCGATCCGGACCGCCACATCGAGCGGGTCACCGAGCTGCAAG
AACTCTTCCTCACGCGCGTCGGGCTCGACATCGGCAAGGTGTGGGTCGCGGACGACGGCGCCGCCGTGGC
GGTCTGGACCACGCCGGAGAGCGTCGAAGCGGGGGCGGTGTTCGCCGAGATCGGCCCGCGCATGGCCGAG
TTGAGCGGTTCCCGGCTGGCCGCGCAGCAACAGATGGAAGGCCTCCTGGCGCCGCACCGGCCCAAGGAGC
CCGCGTGGTTCCTGGCCACCGTCGGCGTCTCGCCCGACCACCAGGGCAAGGGTCTGGGCAGCGCCGTCGT
GCTCCCCGGAGTGGAGGCGGCCGAGCGCGCCGGGGTGCCCGCCTTCCTGGAGACCTCCGCGCCCCGCAAC
CTCCCCTTCTACGAGCGGCTCGGCTTCACCGTCACCGCCGACGTCGAGGTGCCCGAAGGACCGCGCACCT
GGTGCATGACCCGCAAGCCCGGTGCCAGTTAACGAATTCTAGATCTTGAGACAAATGGCAGTATTCATCC
ACAATTTTAAAAGAAAAGGGGGGATTGGGGGGTACAGTGCAGGGGAAAGAATAGTAGACATAATAGCAAC
AGACATACAAACTAAAGAATTACAAAAACAAATTACAAAAATTCAAAATTTTCGGGTTTATTACAGGGAC
AGCAGAGATCCACTTTGGCGCCGGCTCGAGGCCTGCAGGTGCAAAGATGGATAAAGTTTTAAACAGAGAG
GAATCTTTGCAGCTAATGGACCTTCTAGGTCTTGAAAGGAGTGGGAATTGGCTCCGGTGCCCGTCAGTGG
GCAGAGCGCACATCGCCCACAGTCCCCGAGAAGTTGGGGGGAGGGGTCGGCAATTGAACCGGTGCCTAGA
GAAGGTGGCGCGGGGTAAACTGGGAAAGTGATGTCGTGTACTGGCTCCGCCTTTTTCCCGAGGGTGGGGG
AGAACCGTATATAAGTGCAGTAGTCGCCGTGAACGTTCTTTTTCGCAACGGGTTTGCCGCCAGAACACAG
GTAAGTGCCGTGTGTGGTTCCCGCGGGCCTGGCCTCTTTACGGGTTATGGCCCTTGCGTGCCTTGAATTA
CTTCCACCTGGCTGCAGTACGTGATTCTTGATCCCGAGCTTCGGGTTGGAAGTGGGTGGGAGAGTTCGAG
GCCTTGCGCTTAAGGAGCCCCTTCGCCTCGTGCTTGAGTTGAGGCCTGGCCTGGGCGCTGGGGCCGCCGC
GTGCGAATCTGGTGGCACCTTCGCGCCTGTCTCGCTGCTTTCGATAAGTCTCTAGCCATTTAAAATTTTT
GATGACCTGCTGCGACGCTTTTTTTCTGGCAAGATAGTCTTGTAAATGCGGGCCAAGATCTGCACACTGG
TATTTCGGTTTTTGGGGCCGCGGGCGGCGACGGGGCCCGTGCGTCCCAGCGCACATGTTCGGCGAGGCGG
GGCCTGCGAGCGCGGCCACCGAGAATCGGACGGGGGTAGTCTCAAGCTGGCCGGCCTGCTCTGGTGCCTG
GCCTCGCGCCGCCGTGTATCGCCCCGCCCTGGGCGGCAAGGCTGGCCCGGTCGGCACCAGTTGCGTGAGC
GGAAAGATGGCCGCTTCCCGGCCCTGCTGCAGGGAGCTCAAAATGGAGGACGCGGCGCTCGGGAGAGCGG
GCGGGTGAGTCACCCACACAAAGGAAAAGGGCCTTTCCGTCCTCAGCCGTCGCTTCATGTGACTCCACGG
AGTACCGGGCGCCGTCCAGGCACCTCGATTAGTTCTCGAGCTTTTGGAGTACGTCGTCTTTAGGTTGGGG
GGAGGGGTTTTATGCGATGGAGTTTCCCCACACTGAGTGGGTGGAGACTGAAGTTAGGCCAGCTTGGCAC
TTGATGTAATTCTCCTTGGAATTTGCCCTTTTTGAGTTTGGATCTTGGTTCATTCTCAAGCCTCAGACAG
TGGTTCAAAGTTTTTTTCTTCCATTTCAGGTGTCGTGAGGCTAGCACCGCCACCATGTTGGAGAACTACA
GAAACCTGGTCTCCCTGGGTGTTAGTATCTCTAACCCAGACCTGGTCACCAGTCTGGAGCAAAGAAAAGA
GCCCTACAATTTGAAGATACATGAAACAGCAGCCAGACCCCCAGCTGTGTGTTCTCATTTCACCCAAAAC
CTTTGGACAGTGCAGGGCATAGAAGATTCATTCCACAAACTTATACCAAAAGGACATGAGAAACGTGGAC
ATGAGAATTTAAGAAAAACTTGTAAAAGTATAAATGAGTGTAAGGTGCAGAAAGGTGGTTATAATAGAAT
TAACCAATGCTTATTAACTACCCAGAAAAAAACAATTCAATCTAATATATGTGTCAAAGTTTTTCATAAA
TTTTCAAATTCAAACAAAGATAAGATAAGATATACTGGAGATAAAACCTTTAAATGTAAAGAATGTGGCA
AATCATTTCACGTGCTCTCACGCCTAACTCAACACAAAAGAATTCATACTGGAGAGAACCCCTACACATG
TGAAGAATGTGGCAAAGCCTTTAATTGGTCCTCAATTCTTACTAAACATAAGAGAATTCATGCCAGAGAG
AAATTCTACAAGTGTGAAGAATGTGGTAAAGGCTTTACTCGGTCCTCACACCTTACTAAACATAAGAGAA
TTCATACTGGAGAGAAACCCTACATATGTGAAAAATGTGGTAAAGCTTTTAACCAATCCTCAACCCTTAA
TTTACATAAGAGAATTCATTCTGCACAAAAATACTACAAATGTGAAGAATGTGGTAAAGCCTTTAAGTGG
TCCTCATCCCTTAATGAACATAAGAGAATTCATGCTGGAGAGAAACCCTTCTCATGCGAAGAATGTGGCA
ATGTCTTTACCACATCCTCAGACTTTGCTAAACATAAGAGAATTCATACAGGAGAGAAACCCTACAAATG
TGAAGAATGTGGAAAATCCTTTAATAGGTCCACAACTCTTACGACACATAAGAGAATCCATACTGGAGAG
AAACCCTACACATGTGAAGAATGTGGAAAAGCCTTTAATTGGTCCTCAACCCTTAATGTACACAAGAGAA
TTCACTCTGGAAAAAATCCCTACAAATGTGAAGATTGTGGCAAAGCCTTTAAAGTGTTTGCAAACCTGCA
TAATCATAAGAAAATTCATACTGGAGAGAAACCCTACATATGTAAACAATGTGGCAAAGCCTTTAAACAG
TCCTCACACTTGAATAAACATAAGAAAATTCACACTGTAGATAAACCCTACAAATGTAAAGAATGCGGGA
AAGCTTTTAAGCAGTACTCCAACCTTCCTCAACATAAGAGAACTCATACTGGAGGAAAATTTTAGTAATG
AACTAGTCCGTAACTTGAAAGTATTTCGATTTCTTGGCTTTATATATCTTGTGGAAAGGACGAATCTTAC
GCGCGTGGTCGGCACTGACGCGTTAAGTCGACAATCAACCTCTGGATTACAAAATTTGTGAAAGATTGAC
TGGTATTCTTAACTATGTTGCTCCTTTTACGCTATGTGGATACGCTGCTTTAATGCCTTTGTATCATGCT
ATTGCTTCCCGTATGGCTTTCATTTTCTCCTCCTTGTATAAATCCTGGTTGCTGTCTCTTTATGAGGAGT
TGTGGCCCGTTGTCAGGCAACGTGGCGTGGTGTGCACTGTGTTTGCTGACGCAACCCCCACTGGTTGGGG
CATTGCCACCACCTGTCAGCTCCTTTCCGGGACTTTCGCTTTCCCCCTCCCTATTGCCACGGCGGAACTC
ATCGCCGCCTGCCTTGCCCGCTGCTGGACAGGGGCTCGGCTGTTGGGCACTGACAATTCCGTGGTGTTGT
CGGGGAAATCATCGTCCTTTCCTTGGCTGCTCGCCTGTGTTGCCACCTGGATTCTGCGCGGGACGTCCTT
CTGCTACGTCCCTTCGGCCCTCAATCCAGCGGACCTTCCTTCCCGCGGCCTGCTGCCGGCTCTGCGGCCT
CTTCCGCGTCTTCGCCTTCGCCCTCAGACGAGTCGGATCTCCCTTTGGGCCGCCTCCCCGCGTCGACTTT
AAGACCAATGACTTACAAGGCAGCTGTAGATCTTAGCCACTTTTTAAAAGAAAAGGGGGGACTGGAAGGG
CTAATTCACTCCCAACGAAGACAAGATCTGCTTTTTGCTTGTACTGGGTCTCTCTGGTTAGACCAGATCT
GAGCCTGGGAGCTCTCTGGCTAACTAGGGAACCCACTGCTTAAGCCTCAATAAAGCTTGCCTTGAGTGCT
TCAAGTAGTGTGTGCCCGTCTGTTGTGTGACTCTGGTAACTAGAGATCCCTCAGACCCTTTTAGTCAGTG
TGGAAAATCTCTAGCAGTACGTATAGTAGTTCATGTCATCTTATTATTCAGTATTTATAACTTGCAAAGA
AATGAATATCAGAGAGTGAGAGGAACTTGTTTATTGCAGCTTATAATGGTTACAAATAAAGCAATAGCAT
CACAAATTTCACAAATAAAGCATTTTTTTCACTGCATTCTAGTTGTGGTTTGTCCAAACTCATCAATGTA
TCTTATCATGTCTGGCTCTAGCTATCCCGCCCCTAACTCCGCCCATCCCGCCCCTAACTCCGCCCAGTTC
CGCCCATTCTCCGCCCCATGGCTGACTAATTTTTTTTATTTATGCAGAGGCCGAGGCCGCCTCGGCCTCT
GAGCTATTCCAGAAGTAGTGAGGAGGCTTTTTTGGAGGCCTAGGGACGTACCCAATTCGCCCTATAGTGA
GTCGTATTACGCGCGCTCACTGGCCGTCGTTTTACAACGTCGTGACTGGGAAAACCCTGGCGTTACCCAA
CTTAATCGCCTTGCAGCACATCCCCCTTTCGCCAGCTGGCGTAATAGCGAAGAGGCCCGCACCGATCGCC
CTTCCCAACAGTTGCGCAGCCTGAATGGCGAATGGG
[124 nt withheld, positions 7037-7160]
C
[91 nt withheld, positions 7162-7252]
A
[49 nt withheld, positions 7254-7302]
CCTTTGACGTTGGAGTCCACGTTCTTT
[37 nt withheld, positions 7330-7366]
ACCCTATCTCGGTCTATTCTTTTGATTTATAAGGGATTTTGCCGATTTCGGCCTATTGGTTAAAAAATGA
GCTGATTTAACAAAAATTTAACGCGAATTTTAACAAAATATTAACGCTTACAATTTAGGTGGCACTTTTC
GGGGAAATGTGCGCGGAACCCCTATTTGTTTATTTTTCTAAATACATTCAAATATGTATCCGCTCATGAG
ACAATAACCCTGATAAATGCTTCAATAATATTGAAAAAGGAAGAGTATGAGTATTCAACATTTCCGTGTC
GCCCTTATTCCCTTTTTTGCGGCATTTTGCCTTCCTGTTTTTGCTCACCCAGAAACGCTGGTGAAAGTAA
AAGATGCTGAAGATCAGTTGGGTGCACGAGTGGGTTACATCGAACTGGATCTCAACAGCGGTAAGATCCT
TGAGAGTTTTCGCCCCGAAGAACGTTTTCCAATGATGAGCACTTTTAAAGTTCTGCTATGTGGCGCGGTA
TTATCCCGTATTGACGCCGGGCAAGAGCAACTCGGTCGCCGCATACACTATTCTCAGAATGACTTGGTTG
AGTACTCACCAGTCACAGAAAAGCATCTTACGGATGGCATGACAGTAAGAGAATTATGCAGTGCTGCCAT
AACCATGAGTGATAACACTGCGGCCAACTTACTTCTGACAACGATCGGAGGACCGAAGGAGCTAACCGCT
TTTTTGCACAACATGGGGGATCATGTAACTCGCCTTGATCGTTGGGAACCGGAGCTGAATGAAGCCATAC
CAAACGACGAGCGTGACACCACGATGCCTGTAGCAATGGCAACAACGTTGCGCAAACTATTAACTGGCGA
ACTACTTACTCTAGCTTCCCGGCAACAATTAATAGACTGGATGGAGGCGGATAAAGTTGCAGGACCACTT
CTGCGCTCGGCCCTTCCGGCTGGCTGGTTTATTGCTGATAAATCTGGAGCCGGTGAGCGTGGGTCTCGCG
GTATCATTGCAGCACTGGGGCCAGATGGTAAGCCCTCCCGTATCGTAGTTATCTACACGACGGGGAGTCA
GGCAACTATGGATGAACGAAATAGACAGATCGCTGAGATAGGTGCCTCACTGATTAAGCATTGGTAACTG
TCAGACCAAGTTTACTCATATATACTTTAGATTGATTTAAAACTTCATTTTTAATTTAAAAGGATCTAGG
TGAAGATCCTTTTTGATAATCTCATGACCAAAATCCCTTAACGTGAGTTTTCGTTCCACTGAGCGTCAGA
CCCCGTAGAAAAGATCAAAGGATCTTCTTGAGATCCTTTTTTTCTGCGCGTAATCTGCTGCTTGCAAACA
AAAAAACCACCGCTACCAGCGGTGGTTTGTTTGCCGGATCAAGAGCTACCAACTCTTTTTCCGAAGGTAA
CTGGCTTCAGCAGAGCGCAGATACCAAATACTGTTCTTCTAGTGTAGCCGTAGTTAGGCCACCACTTCAA
GAACTCTGTAGCACCGCCTACATACCTCGCTCTGCTAATCCTGTTACCAGTGGCTGCTGCCAGTGGCGAT
AAGTCGTGTCTTACCGGGTTGGACTCAAGACGATAGTTACCGGATAAGGCGCAGCGGTCGGGCTGAACGG
GGGGTTCGTGCACACAGCCCAGCTTGGAGCGAACGACCTACACCGAACTGAGATACCTACAGCGTGAGCT
ATGAGAAAGCGCCACGCTTCCCGAAGGGAGAAAGGCGGACAGGTATCCGGTAAGCGGCAGGGTCGGAACA
GGAGAGCGCACGAGGGAGCTTCCAGGGGGAAACGCCTGGTATCTTTATAGTCCTGTCGGGTTTCGCCACC
TCTGACTTGAGCGTCGATTTTTGTGATGCTCGTCAGGGGGGCGGAGCCTATGGAAAAACGCCAGCAACGC
GGCCTTTTTACGGTTCCTGGCCTTTTGCTGGCCTTTTGCTCACATGTTCTTTCCTGCGTTATCCCCTGAT
TCTGTGGATAACCGTATTACCGCCTTTGAGTGAGCTGATACCGCTCGCCGCAGCCGAACGACCGAGCGCA
GCGAGTCAGTGAGCGAGGAAGCGGAAGAGCGCCCAATACGCAAACCGCCTCTCCCCGCGCGTTGGCCGAT
TCATTAATGCAGCTGGCACGACAGGTTTCCCGACTGGAAAGCGGGCAGTGAGCGCAACGCAATTAATGTG
AGTTAGCTCACTCATTAGGCACCCCAGGCTTTACACTTTATGCTTCCGGCTCGTATGTTGTGTGGAATTG
TGAGCGGATAACAATTTCACACAGGAAACAGCTATGACCATGATTACGCCAAGCGCGCAATTAACCCTCA
CTAAAGGGAACAAAAGCTGGAGCTGCAAGC
