>Addgene plasmid #142128 | TFORF2707 | depositor partial sequence | sequence record 278521 | Insert
ACCGCCACCATGTTGGAGAACTACAGAAACCTGGTCTCCCTGGGTGTTAGTATCTCTAACCCAGACCTGG
TCACCAGTCTGGAGCAAAGAAAAGAGCCCTACAATTTGAAGATACATGAAACAGCAGCCAGACCCCCAGC
TGTGTGTTCTCATTTCACCCAAAACCTTTGGACAGTGCAGGGCATAGAAGATTCATTCCACAAACTTATA
CCAAAAGGACATGAGAAACGTGGACATGAGAATTTAAGAAAAACTTGTAAAAGTATAAATGAGTGTAAGG
TGCAGAAAGGTGGTTATAATAGAATTAACCAATGCTTATTAACTACCCAGAAAAAAACAATTCAATCTAA
TATATGTGTCAAAGTTTTTCATAAATTTTCAAATTCAAACAAAGATAAGATAAGATATACTGGAGATAAA
ACCTTTAAATGTAAAGAATGTGGCAAATCATTTCACGTGCTCTCACGCCTAACTCAACACAAAAGAATTC
ATACTGGAGAGAACCCCTACACATGTGAAGAATGTGGCAAAGCCTTTAATTGGTCCTCAATTCTTACTAA
ACATAAGAGAATTCATGCCAGAGAGAAATTCTACAAGTGTGAAGAATGTGGTAAAGGCTTTACTCGGTCC
TCACACCTTACTAAACATAAGAGAATTCATACTGGAGAGAAACCCTACATATGTGAAAAATGTGGTAAAG
CTTTTAACCAATCCTCAACCCTTAATTTACATAAGAGAATTCATTCTGCACAAAAATACTACAAATGTGA
AGAATGTGGTAAAGCCTTTAAGTGGTCCTCATCCCTTAATGAACATAAGAGAATTCATGCTGGAGAGAAA
CCCTTCTCATGCGAAGAATGTGGCAATGTCTTTACCACATCCTCAGACTTTGCTAAACATAAGAGAATTC
ATACAGGAGAGAAACCCTACAAATGTGAAGAATGTGGAAAATCCTTTAATAGGTCCACAACTCTTACGAC
ACATAAGAGAATCCATACTGGAGAGAAACCCTACACATGTGAAGAATGTGGAAAAGCCTTTAATTGGTCC
TCAACCCTTAATGTACACAAGAGAATTCACTCTGGAAAAAATCCCTACAAATGTGAAGATTGTGGCAAAG
CCTTTAAAGTGTTTGCAAACCTGCATAATCATAAGAAAATTCATACTGGAGAGAAACCCTACATATGTAA
ACAATGTGGCAAAGCCTTTAAACAGTCCTCACACTTGAATAAACATAAGAAAATTCACACTGTAGATAAA
CCCTACAAATGTAAAGAATGCGGGAAAGCTTTTAAGCAGTACTCCAACCTTCCTCAACATAAGAGAACTC
ATACTGGAGGAAAATTTTAGTAATGAACTAGTCCGTAACTTGAAAGTATTTCGATTTCTTGGCTTTATAT
ATCTTGTGGAAAGGACGAATCTTACGCGCGTGGTCGGCACTG
