>Addgene plasmid #142128 | TFORF2707 | depositor partial sequence | sequence record 278522 | Barcode
ATCTTACGCGCGTGGTCGGCACTG
